Addgene plasmid #129368: pRSET QUEEN7mu K94A
Purpose: mutant of QUEEN-7mu
Depositing lab: Yasushi Okada. Depositing organization: RIKEN Center for Biosystems Dynamics Research, Kobe. Publication: Live cell imaging of metabolic heterogeneity by quantitative fluorescent ATP indicator protein, QUEEN-37C. Yaginuma H, Okada Y. bioRxiv 2021.10.08.463131 10.1101/2021.10.08.463131.
Backbone
  Vector backbone: pRSET B
  Vector type: Bacterial Expression
Growth in bacteria
  Bacterial resistance: Ampicillin, 100 μg/mL
  Growth temperature: 37°C
  Growth strain: DH5alpha
  Copy number: High Copy
Gene/Insert
  Gene/Insert name: QUEEN7mu K94A
  Species: Synthetic
  Cloning method: Restriction Enzyme; 5′ cloning site Unknown (unknown if destroyed)
Terms and licenses: Academic/Nonprofit Terms; Industry Terms: Not Available to Industry
Depositor comments: Depositor Adm #1218 . Please visit https://www.biorxiv.org/content/10.1101/2021.10.08.463131v1 for bioRxiv preprint.
How to cite: pRSET QUEEN7mu K94A was a gift from Yasushi Okada (Addgene plasmid # 129368 ; http://n2t.net/addgene:129368 ; RRID:Addgene_129368)
