[The description below was written by a language model from this plasmid's Addgene catalogue record and pLannotate feature annotations shown in this document.]
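Description:
pRSET QUEEN7mu K94A is a bacterial expression plasmid of about 4.0 kb built on the pRSET B backbone. It encodes a point mutant (K94A) of QUEEN-7mu, a synthetic, genetically encoded fluorescent ATP indicator protein. The plasmid is propagated in E. coli from a high-copy ColE1/pUC-type origin and selected with ampicillin through the β-lactamase gene (AmpR) under its own promoter. An f1 phage origin is also present, which allows single-stranded DNA production. Short lacZα and lacI fragments annotated in the backbone appear to be vector remnants rather than functional genes.

The payload is a single open reading frame between a T7 promoter with the T7 gene 10 ribosome binding site and a T7 terminator, so expression requires a host that supplies T7 RNA polymerase. The reading frame begins with the usual pRSET N-terminal leader. This comprises a His-tag region (annotated as a fragment of a composite tag), the T7 gene 10 leader, and the Xpress epitope with its enterokinase cleavage site, which together allow affinity purification, detection and tag removal. The sensor itself is annotated as a GFP-derived fluorescent protein (called cEGFP) inserted between two fragments of the bacterial F-type ATP synthase ε subunit (atpC), whose closest matches are Geobacillus kaustophilus and Bacillus sp. PS3. This arrangement fits a design in which ATP binding to the ε subunit alters the fluorescence of the embedded fluorophore.

The record gives the purpose only as "mutant of QUEEN-7mu" and does not state what the K94A substitution does. The associated work concerns quantitative live-cell ATP imaging with QUEEN indicators, and this plasmid is suited to producing recombinant protein for characterising the variant.
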