Features (pLannotate 1.2.2; 16 found; start..end, strand, type, name):
      1..19      +  promoter       T7 promoter: promoter for bacteriophage T7 RNA polymerase
     51..73      +  RBS            RBS: efficient ribosome binding site from bacteriophage T7 gene 10 (Olins and Rangwala, 1989)
     93..113     +  CDS            capTEV™ (fragment): composite tag for in vivo biotinylation, TEV protease cleavage, and 6xHis tagging
    114..146     +  CDS            T7 tag (gene 10 leader): leader peptide from bacteriophage T7 gene 10 promotes efficient translation in E. coli
    150..173     +  CDS            Xpress™ tag: Xpress™ epitope tag, including an enterokinase recognition and cleavage site
    180..500     +  CDS            atpC (fragment): ATPE_GEOKA - Experimental evidence at protein level: Swiss-Prot protein existence level 1. Produces ATP from ADP in the presence of a proton gradient across the membrane. From Geobacillus kaustophilus (strain HTA426).
    519..1241    +  CDS            cEGFP: cEGFP is a basic (constitutively fluorescent) green fluorescent protein published in 2008, derived from Aequorea victoria.
   1248..1319    +  CDS            atpC (fragment): ATPE_BACP3 - Experimental evidence at protein level: Swiss-Prot protein existence level 1. Produces ATP from ADP in the presence of a proton gradient across the membrane. From Bacillus sp. (strain PS3).
   1340..1389    +  CDS            SET1 (fragment): solubility-enhancement tag derived from T7 phage gene 10B
   1397..1444    +  terminator     T7 terminator: transcription terminator for bacteriophage T7 RNA polymerase
   1470..1536    +  CDS            lacZα (fragment): LacZα fragment of β-galactosidase; lacZ fragment
   1541..1995    +  rep_origin     f1 ori (sequence partly withheld): f1 bacteriophage origin of replication; arrow indicates direction of (+) strand synthesis
   2021..2125    +  promoter       AmpR promoter: bla
   2126..2986    +  CDS            AmpR: β-lactamase; bla; confers resistance to ampicillin, carbenicillin, and related antibiotics
   3157..3745    +  rep_origin     ori: high-copy-number ColE1/pMB1/pBR322/pUC origin of replication
   3928..3981    +  CDS            lacI (fragment): lac repressor; lacI; The lac repressor binds to the lac operator to inhibit transcription in E. coli. This inhibition can be relieved by adding lactose or isopropyl-β-D-thiogalactopyranoside (IPTG).
>Addgene plasmid #129368 | pRSET QUEEN7mu K94A | addgene full sequence | sequence record 259972 | Addgene NGS Result
TAATACGACTCACTATAGGGAGACCACAACGGTTTCCCTCTAGAAATAATTTTGTTTAACTTTAAGAAGG
AGATATACATATGCGGGGTTCTCATCATCATCATCATCATGGTATGGCTAGCATGACTGGTGGACAGCAA
ATGGGTCGGGATCTGTACGACGATGACGATAAGGATCCGATGAAAACGATCCACGTGAGCGTCACTACTC
CTGATGGCCCGGTGTACGAAGACGATGTTGAAATGGTCAGCGTCAAAGCGAAAAGCGGCGAGCTCGGCAT
TTTGCCGGGGCACATTCCGCTTAAGGCCCCGCTCGAGATCAGCGCGGCCCGGCTGAAAAAAGGCGGCAAA
ACGCAATACATTGCCGTCAGCGGCGGCAATTTGGAAGTCCGCCCGGACAAAGTGACGATTAACGCTCAAG
CTGCTGAACGGGCGGAGGACATTGACGTCCTCCGCGCCGCGGCGGCGAAAGAGCGGGCGGAGCGCCGCCT
GCAAAGCCAGACCCGTTACAACAGCCACAACGTCTATATCATGGCCGACAAGCAGAAGAACGGCATCAAG
GTGAACTTCAAGATCCGCCACAACATCGAGGACGGCAGCGTGCAGCTCGCCGACCACTACCAGCAGAACA
CCCCCATCGGCGACGGCCCCGTGCTGCTGCCCGACAACCACTACCTGAGCACCCAGTCCAAGCTGAGCAA
AGACCCCAACGAGAAGCGCGATCACATGGTCCTGCTGGAGTTCGTGACCGCCGCCGGGATCACTCTCGGC
ATGGACGAGCTGTACAAGGGTGGCACCGGAGGGAGCATGGTGAGCAAGGGCGAGGAGCTGTTCACCGGGG
TGGTGCCCATCCTGGTCGAGCTGGACGGCGACGTAAACGGCCACAAGTTCAGCGTGTCCGGCGAGGGCGA
GGGCGATGCCACCTACGGCAAGCTGACCCTGAAGTTCATCTGCACCACCGGCAAGCTGCCCGTGCCCTGG
CCCACCCTCGTGACCACCCTGACCTACGGCGTGCAGTGCTTCAGCCGCTACCCCGACCACATGAAGCAGC
ACGACTTCTTCAAGTCCGCCATGCCCGAAGGCTACGTCCAGGAGCGCACCATCTTCTTCAAGGACGACGG
CAACTACAAGACCCGCGCCGAGGTGAAGTTCGAGGGCGACACCCTGGTGAACCGCATCGAGCTGAAGGGC
ATCGACTTCAAGGAGGACGGCAACATCCTGGGGCACAAGCTGGAGTACAACCTGGGTGACATCGACTTCA
AACGGGCCGAACTGGCGTTAAAACGCGCCATGAACCGTTTGAGCGTTGCGGAAATGAAGTGAATTCGAAG
CTTGATCCGGCTGCTAACAAAGCCCGAAAGGAAGCTGAGTTGGCTGCTGCCACCGCTGAGCAATAACTAG
CATAACCCCTTGGGGCCTCTAAACGGGTCTTGAGGGGTTTTTTGCTGAAAGGAGGAACTATATCCGGATC
TGGCGTAATAGCGAAGAGGCCCGCACCGATCGCCCTTCCCAACAGTTGCGCAGCCTGAATGGCGAATGGG
[123 nt withheld, positions 1541-1663]
C
[91 nt withheld, positions 1665-1755]
A
[49 nt withheld, positions 1757-1805]
CCTTTGACGTTGGAGTCCACGTTCTTT
[37 nt withheld, positions 1833-1869]
ACCCTATCTCGGTCTATTCTTTTGATTTATAAGGGATTTTGCCGATTTCGGCCTATTGGTTAAAAAATGA
GCTGATTTAACAAAAATTTAACGCGAATTTTAACAAAATATTAACGCTTACAATTTAGGTGGCACTTTTC
GGGGAAATGTGCGCGGAACCCCTATTTGTTTATTTTTCTAAATACATTCAAATATGTATCCGCTCATGAG
ACAATAACCCTGATAAATGCTTCAATAATATTGAAAAAGGAAGAGTATGAGTATTCAACATTTCCGTGTC
GCCCTTATTCCCTTTTTTGCGGCATTTTGCCTTCCTGTTTTTGCTCACCCAGAAACGCTGGTGAAAGTAA
AAGATGCTGAAGATCAGTTGGGTGCACGAGTGGGTTACATCGAACTGGATCTCAACAGCGGTAAGATCCT
TGAGAGTTTTCGCCCCGAAGAACGTTTTCCAATGATGAGCACTTTTAAAGTTCTGCTATGTGGCGCGGTA
TTATCCCGTATTGACGCCGGGCAAGAGCAACTCGGTCGCCGCATACACTATTCTCAGAATGACTTGGTTG
AGTACTCACCAGTCACAGAAAAGCATCTTACGGATGGCATGACAGTAAGAGAATTATGCAGTGCTGCCAT
AACCATGAGTGATAACACTGCGGCCAACTTACTTCTGACAACGATCGGAGGACCGAAGGAGCTAACCGCT
TTTTTGCACAACATGGGGGATCATGTAACTCGCCTTGATCGTTGGGAACCGGAGCTGAATGAAGCCATAC
CAAACGACGAGCGTGACACCACGATGCCTGTAGCAATGGCAACAACGTTGCGCAAACTATTAACTGGCGA
ACTACTTACTCTAGCTTCCCGGCAACAATTAATAGACTGGATGGAGGCGGATAAAGTTGCAGGACCACTT
CTGCGCTCGGCCCTTCCGGCTGGCTGGTTTATTGCTGATAAATCTGGAGCCGGTGAGCGTGGGTCTCGCG
GTATCATTGCAGCACTGGGGCCAGATGGTAAGCCCTCCCGTATCGTAGTTATCTACACGACGGGGAGTCA
GGCAACTATGGATGAACGAAATAGACAGATCGCTGAGATAGGTGCCTCACTGATTAAGCATTGGTAACTG
TCAGACCAAGTTTACTCATATATACTTTAGATTGATTTAAAACTTCATTTTTAATTTAAAAGGATCTAGG
TGAAGATCCTTTTTGATAATCTCATGACCAAAATCCCTTAACGTGAGTTTTCGTTCCACTGAGCGTCAGA
CCCCGTAGAAAAGATCAAAGGATCTTCTTGAGATCCTTTTTTTCTGCGCGTAATCTGCTGCTTGCAAACA
AAAAAACCACCGCTACCAGCGGTGGTTTGTTTGCCGGATCAAGAGCTACCAACTCTTTTTCCGAAGGTAA
CTGGCTTCAGCAGAGCGCAGATACCAAATACTGTTCTTCTAGTGTAGCCGTAGTTAGGCCACCACTTCAA
GAACTCTGTAGCACCGCCTACATACCTCGCTCTGCTAATCCTGTTACCAGTGGCTGCTGCCAGTGGCGAT
AAGTCGTGTCTTACCGGGTTGGACTCAAGACGATAGTTACCGGATAAGGCGCAGCGGTCGGGCTGAACGG
GGGGTTCGTGCACACAGCCCAGCTTGGAGCGAACGACCTACACCGAACTGAGATACCTACAGCGTGAGCT
ATGAGAAAGCGCCACGCTTCCCGAAGGGAGAAAGGCGGACAGGTATCCGGTAAGCGGCAGGGTCGGAACA
GGAGAGCGCACGAGGGAGCTTCCAGGGGGAAACGCCTGGTATCTTTATAGTCCTGTCGGGTTTCGCCACC
TCTGACTTGAGCGTCGATTTTTGTGATGCTCGTCAGGGGGGCGGAGCCTATGGAAAAACGCCAGCAACGC
GGCCTTTTTACGGTTCCTGGCCTTTTGCTGGCCTTTTGCTCACATGTTCTTTCCTGCGTTATCCCCTGAT
TCTGTGGATAACCGTATTACCGCCTTTGAGTGAGCTGATACCGCTCGCCGCAGCCGAACGACCGAGCGCA
GCGAGTCAGTGAGCGAGGAAGCGGAAGAGCGCCCAATACGCAAACCGCCTCTCCCCGCGCGTTGGCCGAT
TCATTAATGCAGGATCTCGATCCCGCGAAAT
